>Addgene plasmid #74926 | pHR-tdPP7-3xmCherry | addgene full sequence | sequence record 371148 | Addgene Partial NGS Result
TGTCACCTAAATCGTATGTGTATGATACATAAGGTTATGTATTAATTGTAGCCGCGTTCTAACGACAATA
TGTACAAGCCTAATTGTGTAGCATCTGGCTTACTGAAGCAGACCCTATCATCTCTCTCGTAAACTGCCGT
CAGAGTCGGTTTGGTTGGACGAACCTTCTGAGTTTCTGGTAACGCCGTCCCGCACCCGGAAATGGTCAGC
GAACCAATCAGCAGGGTCATCGCTAGCCAGATCCTCTACGCCGGACGCATCGTGGCCGGCATCACCGGCG
CCACAGGTGCGGTTGCTGGCGCCTATATCGCCGACATCACCGATGGGGAAGATCGGGCTCGCCACTTCGG
GCTCATGAGCGCTTGTTTCGGCGTGGGTATGGTGGCAGGCCCCGTGGCCGGGGGACTGTTGGGCGCCATC
TCCTTGCATGCACCATTCCTTGCGGCGGCGGTGCTCAACGGCCTCAACCTACTACTGGGCTGCTTCCTAA
TGCAGGAGTCGCATAAGGGAGAGCGTCGAATGGTGCACTCTCAGTACAATCTGCTCTGATGCCGCATAGT
TAAGCCAGCCCCGACACCCGCCAACACCCGCTGACGCGCCCTGACGGGCTTGTCTGCTCCCGGCATCCGC
TTACAGACAAGCTGTGACCGTCTCCGGGAGCTGCATGTGTCAGAGGTTTTCACCGTCATCACCGAAACGC
GCGAGACGAAAGGGCCTCGTGATACGCCTATTTTTATAGGTTAATGTCATGATAATAATGGTTTCTTAGA
CGTCAGGTGGCACTTTTCGGGGAAATGTGCGCGGAACCCCTATTTGTTTATTTTTCTAAATACATTCAAA
TATGTATCCGCTCATGAGACAATAACCCTGATAAATGCTTCAATAATATTGAAAAAGGAAGAGTATGAGT
ATTCAACATTTCCGTGTCGCCCTTATTCCCTTTTTTGCGGCATTTTGCCTTCCTGTTTTTGCTCACCCAG
AAACGCTGGTGAAAGTAAAAGATGCTGAAGATCAGTTGGGTGCACGAGTGGGTTACATCGAACTGGATCT
CAACAGCGGTAAGATCCTTGAGAGTTTTCGCCCCGAAGAACGTTTTCCAATGATGAGCACTTTTAAAGTT
CTGCTATGTGGCGCGGTATTATCCCGTATTGACGCCGGGCAAGAGCAACTCGGTCGCCGCATACACTATT
CTCAGAATGACTTGGTTGAGTACTCACCAGTCACAGAAAAGCATCTTACGGATGGCATGACAGTAAGAGA
ATTATGCAGTGCTGCCATAACCATGAGTGATAACACTGCGGCCAACTTACTTCTGACAACGATCGGAGGA
CCGAAGGAGCTAACCGCTTTTTTGCACAACATGGGGGATCATGTAACTCGCCTTGATCGTTGGGAACCGG
AGCTGAATGAAGCCATACCAAACGACGAGCGTGACACCACGATGCCTGTAGCAATGGCAACAACGTTGCG
CAAACTATTAACTGGCGAACTACTTACTCTAGCTTCCCGGCAACAATTAATAGACTGGATGGAGGCGGAT
AAAGTTGCAGGACCACTTCTGCGCTCGGCCCTTCCGGCTGGCTGGTTTATTGCTGATAAATCTGGAGCCG
GTGAGCGTGGGTCTCGCGGTATCATTGCAGCACTGGGGCCAGATGGTAAGCCCTCCCGTATCGTAGTTAT
CTACACGACGGGGAGTCAGGCAACTATGGATGAACGAAATAGACAGATCGCTGAGATAGGTGCCTCACTG
ATTAAGCATTGGTAACTGTCAGACCAAGTTTACTCATATATACTTTAGATTGATTTAAAACTTCATTTTT
AATTTAAAAGGATCTAGGTGAAGATCCTTTTTGATAATCTCATGACCAAAATCCCTTAACGTGAGTTTTC
GTTCCACTGAGCGTCAGACCCCGTAGAAAAGATCAAAGGATCTTCTTGAGATCCTTTTTTTCTGCGCGTA
ATCTGCTGCTTGCAAACAAAAAAACCACCGCTACCAGCGGTGGTTTGTTTGCCGGATCAAGAGCTACCAA
CTCTTTTTCCGAAGGTAACTGGCTTCAGCAGAGCGCAGATACCAAATACTGTTCTTCTAGTGTAGCCGTA
GTTAGGCCACCACTTCAAGAACTCTGTAGCACCGCCTACATACCTCGCTCTGCTAATCCTGTTACCAGTG
GCTGCTGCCAGTGGCGATAAGTCGTGTCTTACCGGGTTGGACTCAAGACGATAGTTACCGGATAAGGCGC
AGCGGTCGGGCTGAACGGGGGGTTCGTGCACACAGCCCAGCTTGGAGCGAACGACCTACACCGAACTGAG
ATACCTACAGCGTGAGCTATGAGAAAGCGCCACGCTTCCCGAAGGGAGAAAGGCGGACAGGTATCCGGTA
AGCGGCAGGGTCGGAACAGGAGAGCGCACGAGGGAGCTTCCAGGGGGAAACGCCTGGTATCTTTATAGTC
CTGTCGGGTTTCGCCACCTCTGACTTGAGCGTCGATTTTTGTGATGCTCGTCAGGGGGGCGGAGCCTATG
GAAAAACGCCAGCAACGCGGCCTTTTTACGGTTCCTGGCCTTTTGCTGGCCTTTTGCTCACATGTTCTTT
CCTGCGTTATCCCCTGATTCTGTGGATAACCGTATTACCGCCTTTGAGTGAGCTGATACCGCTCGCCGCA
GCCGAACGACCGAGCGCAGCGAGTCAGTGAGCGAGGAAGCGGAAGAGCGCCCAATACGCAAACCGCCTCT
CCCCGCGCGTTGGCCGATTCATTAATGCAGCTGTGGAATGTGTGTCAGTTAGGGTGTGGAAAGTCCCCAG
GCTCCCCAGCAGGCAGAAGTATGCAAAGCATGCATCTCAATTAGTCAGCAACCAGGTGTGGAAAGTCCCC
AGGCTCCCCAGCAGGCAGAAGTATGCAAAGCATGCATCTCAATTAGTCAGCAACCATAGTCCCGCCCCTA
ACTCCGCCCATCCCGCCCCTAACTCCGCCCAGTTCCGCCCATTCTCCGCCCCATGGCTGACTAATTTTTT
TTATTTATGCAGAGGCCGAGGCCGCCTCGGCCTCTGAGCTATTCCAGAAGTAGTGAGGAGGCTTTTTTGG
AGGCCTAGGCTTTTGCAAAAAGCTTGGACACAAGACAGGCTTGCGAGATATGTTTGAGAATACCACTTTA
TCCCGCGTCAGGGAGAGGCAGTGCGTAAAAAGACGCGGACTCATGTGAAATACTGGTTTTTAGTGCGCCA
GATCTCTATAATCTCGCGCAACCTATTTTCCCCTCGAACACTTTTTAAGCCGTAGATAAACAGGCTGGGA
CACTTCACATGAGCGAAAAATACATCGTCACCTGGGACATGTTGCAGATCCATGCACGTAAACTCGCAAG
CCGACTGATGCCTTCTGAACAATGGAAAGGCATTATTGCCGTAAGCCGTGGCGGTCTGTACCGGGTGCGT
TACTGGCGCGTGAACTGGGTATTCGTCATGTCGATACCGTTTGTATTTCCAGCTACGATCACGACAACCA
GCGCGAGCTTAAAGTGCTGAAACGCGCAGAAGGCGATGGCGAAGGCTTCATCGTTATTGATGACCTGGTG
GATACCGGTGGTACTGCGGTTGCGATTCGTGAAATGTATCCAAAAGCGCACTTTGTCACCATCTTCGCAA
AACCGGCTGGTCGTCCGCTGGTTGATGACTATGTTGTTGATATCCCGCAAGATACCTGGATTGAACAGCC
GTGGGATATGGGCGTCGTATTCGTCCCGCCAATCTCCGGTCGCTAATCTTTTCAACGCCTGGCACTGCCG
GGCGTTGTTCTTTTTAACTTCAGGCGGGTTACAATAGTTTCCAGTAAGTATTCTGGAGGCTGCATCCATG
ACACAGGCAAACCTGAGCGAAACCCTGTTCAAACCCCGCTTTAAACATCCTGAAACCTCGACGCTAGTCC
GCCGCTTTAATCACGGCGCACAACCGCCTGTGCAGTCGGCCCTTGATGGTAAAACCATCCCTCACTGGTA
TCGCATGATTAACCGTCTGATGTGGATCTGGCGCGGCATTGACCCACGCGAAATCCTCGACGTCCAGGCA
CGTATTGTGATGAGCGATGCCGAACGTACCGACGATGATTTATACGATACGGTGATTGGCTACCGTGGCG
GCAACTGGATTTATGAGTGGGCCCCGGATCTTTGTGAAGGAACCTTACTTCTGTGGTGTGACATAATTGG
ACAAACTACCTACAGAGATTTAAAGCTCTAAGGTAAATATAAAATTTTTAAGTGTATAATGTGTTAAACT
ACTGATTCTAATTGTTTGTGTATTTTAGATTCCAACCTATGGAACTGATGAATGGGAGCAGTGGTGGAAT
GCCTTTAATGAGGAAAACCTGTTTTGCTCAGAAGAAATGCCATCTAGTGATGATGAGGCTACTGCTGACT
CTCAACATTCTACTCCTCCAAAAAAGAAGAGAAAGGTAGAAGACCCCAAGGACTTTCCTTCAGAATTGCT
AAGTTTTTTGAGTCATGCTGTGTTTAGTAATAGAACTCTTGCTTGCTTTGCTATTTACACCACAAAGGAA
AAAGCTGCACTGCTATACAAGAAAATTATGGAAAAATATTCTGTAACCTTTATAAGTAGGCATAACAGTT
ATAATCATAACATACTGTTTTTTCTTACTCCACACAGGCATAGAGTGTCTGCTATTAATAACTATGCTCA
AAAATTGTGTACCTTTAGCTTTTTAATTTGTAAAGGGGTTAATAAGGAATATTTGATGTATAGTGCCTTG
ACTAGAGATCATAATCAGCCATACCACATTTGTAGAGGTTTTACTTGCTTTAAAAAACCTCCCACACCTC
CCCCTGAACCTGAAACATAAAATGAATGCAATTGTTGTTGTTAACTTGTTTATTGCAGCTTATAATGGTT
ACAAATAAAGCAATAGCATCACAAATTTCACAAATAAAGCATTTTTTTCACTGCATTCTAGTTGTGGTTT
GTCCAAACTCATCAATGTATCTTATCATGTCTGGATCAACTGGATAACTCAAGCTAACCAAAATCATCCC
AAACTTCCCACCCCATACCCTATTACCACTGCCAATTACCTGTGGTTTCATTTACTCTAAACCTGTGATT
CCTCTGAATTATTTTCATTTTAAAGAAATTGTATTTGTTAAATATGTACTACAAACTTAGTAGTTGGAAG
GGCTAATTCACTCCCAAAGAAGACAAGATATCCTTGATCTGTGGATCTACCACACACAAGGCTACTTCCC
TGATTAGCAGAACTACACACCAGGGCCAGGGGTCAGATATCCACTGACCTTTGGATGGTGCTACAAGCTA
GTACCAGTTGAGCCAGATAAGGTAGAAGAGGCCAATAAAGGAGAGAACACCAGCTTGTTACACCCTGTGA
GCCTGCATGGGATGGATGACCCGGAGAGAGAAGTGTTAGAGTGGAGGTTTGACAGCCGCCTAGCATTTCA
TCACGTGGCCCGAGAGCTGCATCCGGAGTACTTCAAGAACTGCTGATATCGAGCTTGCTACAAGGGACTT
TCCGCTGGGGACTTTCCAGGGAGGCGTGGCCTGGGCGGGACTGGGGAGTGGCGAGCCCTCAGATCCTGCA
TATAAGCAGCTGCTTTTTGCCTGTACTGGGTCTCTCTGGTTAGACCAGATCTGAGCCTGGGAGCTCTCTG
GCTAACTAGGGAACCCACTGCTTAAGCCTCAATAAAGCTTGCCTTGAGTGCTTCAAGTAGTGTGTGCCCG
TCTGTTGTGTGACTCTGGTAACTAGAGATCCCTCAGACCCTTTTAGTCAGTGTGGAAAATCTCTAGCAGT
GGCGCCCGAACAGGGACTTGAAAGCGAAAGGGAAACCAGAGGAGCTCTCTCGACGCAGGACTCGGCTTGC
TGAAGCGCGCACGGCAAGAGGCGAGGGGCGGCGACTGGTGAGTACGCCAAAAATTTTGACTAGCGGAGGC
TAGAAGGAGAGAGATGGGTGCGAGAGCGTCAGTATTAAGCGGGGGAGAATTAGATCGCGATGGGAAAAAA
TTCGGTTAAGGCCAGGGGGAAAGAAAAAATATAAATTAAAACATATAGTATGGGCAAGCAGGGAGCTAGA
ACGATTCGCAGTTAATCCTGGCCTGTTAGAAACATCAGAAGGCTGTAGACAAATACTGGGACAGCTACAA
CCATCCCTTCAGACAGGATCAGAAGAACTTAGATCATTATATAATACAGTAGCAACCCTCTATTGTGTGC
ATCAAAGGATAGAGATAAAAGACACCAAGGAAGCTTTAGACAAGATAGAGGAAGAGCAAAACAAAAGTAA
GACCACCGCACAGCAAGCGGCCGGCCGCTGATCTTCAGACCTGGAGGAGGAGATATGAGGGACAATTGGA
GAAGTGAATTATATAAATATAAAGTAGTAAAAATTGAACCATTAGGAGTAGCACCCACCAAGGCAAAGAG
AAGAGTGGTGCAGAGAGAAAAAAGAGCAGTGGGAATAGGAGCTTTGTTCCTTGGGTTCTTGGGAGCAGCA
GGAAGCACTATGGGCGCAGCGTCAATGACGCTGACGGTACAGGCCAGACAATTATTGTCTGGTATAGTGC
AGCAGCAGAACAATTTGCTGAGGGCTATTGAGGCGCAACAGCATCTGTTGCAACTCACAGTCTGGGGCAT
CAAGCAGCTCCAGGCAAGAATCCTGGCTGTGGAAAGATACCTAAAGGATCAACAGCTCCTGGGGATTTGG
GGTTGCTCTGGAAAACTCATTTGCACCACTGCTGTGCCTTGGAATGCTAGTTGGAGTAATAAATCTCTGG
AACAGATTTGGAATCACACGACCTGGATGGAGTGGGACAGAGAAATTAACAATTACACAAGCTTAATACA
CTCCTTAATTGAAGAATCGCAAAACCAGCAAGAAAAGAATGAACAAGAATTATTGGAATTAGATAAATGG
GCAAGTTTGTGGAATTGGTTTAACATAACAAATTGGCTGTGGTATATAAAATTATTCATAATGATAGTAG
GAGGCTTGGTAGGTTTAAGAATAGTTTTTGCTGTACTTTCTATAGTGAATAGAGTTAGGCAGGGATATTC
ACCATTATCGTTTCAGACCCACCTCCCAACCCCGAGGGGACCCGACAGGCCCGAAGGAATAGAAGAAGAA
GGTGGAGAGAGAGACAGAGACAGATCCATTCGATTAGTGAACGGATCTCGACGGTATCGCCAAATGGCAG
TATTCATCCACAATTTTAAAAGAAAAGGGGGGATTGGGGGGTACAGTGCAGGGGAAAGAATAGTAGACAT
AATAGCAACAGACATACAAACTAAAGAATTACAAAAACAAATTACAAAAATTCAAAATTTTCGGGTTTAT
TACAGGGACAGCAGAGATCCAGTTTGGATCGATAAGCTTGATATCGAATTCCTGCAGCCCCGATAAAATA
AAAGATTTTATTTAGTCTCCAGAAAAAGGGGGGAATGAAAGACCCCACCTGTAGGTTTGGCAAGCTAGCT
GCAGTAACGCCATTTTGCAAGGCATGGAAAAATACCAAACCAAGAATAGAGAAGTTCAGATCAAGGGCGG
GTACATGAAAATAGCTAACGTTGGGCCAAACAGGATATCTGCGGTGAGCAGTTTCGGCCCCGGCCCGGGG
CCAAGAACAGATGGTCACCGCAGTTTCGGCCCCGGCCCGAGGCCAAGAACAGATGGTCCCCAGATATGGC
CCAACCCTCAGCAGTTTCTTAAGACCCATCAGATGTTTCCAGGCTCCCCCAAGGACCTGAAATGACCCTG
CGCCTTATTTGAATTAACCAATCAGCCTGCTTCTCGCTTCTGTTCGCGCGCTTCTGCTTCCCGAGCTCTA
TAAAAGAGCTCACAACCCCTCACTCGGCGCGCCAGTCCTCCGACAGACTGAGTCGCCCGGGGGGGATCTG
GAGCTCTCGAGAATTCTCACGCGCCGGATCCGCCACCATGTCCAAAACCATCGTTCTTTCGGTCGGCGAG
GCTACTCGCACTCTGACTGAGATCCAGTCCACCGCAGACCGTCAGATCTTCGAAGAGAAGGTCGGGCCTC
TGGTGGGTCGGCTGCGCCTCACGGCTTCGCTCCGTCAAAACGGAGCCAAGACCGCGTATCGCGTCAACCT
AAAACTGGATCAGGCGGACGTCGTTGATTGCTCCACCAGCGTCTGCGGCGAGCTTCCGAAAGTGCGCTAC
ACTCAGGTATGGTCGCACGACGTGACAATCGTTGCGAATAGCACCGAGGCCTCGCGCAAATCGTTGTACG
ATTTGACCAAGTCCCTCGTCGCGACCTCGCAGGTCGAAGATCTTGTCGTCAACCTTGTGCCGCTGGGCCG
TCGTGCGGACCCGCTAGCCTCCTGCGGCCGCTCCAAAACCATCGTTCTTTCGGTCGGCGAGGCTACTCGC
ACTCTGACTGAGATCCAGTCCACCGCAGACCGTCAGATCTTCGAAGAGAAGGTCGGGCCTCTGGTGGGTC
GGCTGCGCCTCACGGCTTCGCTCCGTCAAAACGGAGCCAAGACCGCGTATCGCGTCAACCTAAAACTGGA
TCAGGCGGACGTCGTTGATTGCTCCACCAGCGTCTGCGGCGAGCTTCCGAAAGTGCGCTACACTCAGGTA
TGGTCGCACGACGTGACAATCGTTGCGAATAGCACCGAGGCCTCGCGCAAATCGTTGTACGATTTGACCA
AGTCCCTCGTCGCGACCTCGCAGGTCGAAGATCTTGTCGTCAACCTTGTGCCGCTGGGCCGTCGTGCGGA
CCCGCTAGCCTCCACGCGTGATTCGACTAGTGGAGGAAGCGGAGGAGGAGTGAGCAAGGGCGAGGAGGAT
AACATGGCCATCATCAAGGAGTTCATGCGCTTCAAGGTGCACATGGAGGGCTCCGTGAACGGCCACGAGT
TCGAGATCGAGGGCGAGGGCGAGGGCCGCCCCTACGAGGGCACCCAGACCGCCAAGCTGAAGGTGACCAA
GGGTGGCCCCCTGCCCTTCGCCTGGGACATCCTGTCCCCTCAGTTCATGTACGGCTCCAAGGCCTACGTG
AAGCACCCCGCCGACATCCCCGACTACTTGAAGCTGTCCTTCCCCGAGGGCTTCAAGTGGGAGCGCGTGA
TGAACTTCGAGGACGGCGGCGTGGTGACCGTGACCCAGGACTCCTCCCTGCAGGACGGCGAGTTCATCTA
CAAGGTGAAGCTGCGCGGCACCAACTTCCCCTCCGACGGCCCCGTAATGCAGAAGAAGACCATGGGCTGG
GAGGCCTCCTCCGAGCGGATGTACCCCGAGGACGGCGCCCTGAAGGGCGAGATCAAGCAGAGGCTGAAGC
TGAAGGACGGCGGCCACTACGACGCTGAGGTCAAGACCACCTACAAGGCCAAGAAGCCCGTGCAGCTGCC
CGGCGCCTACAACGTCAACATCAAGTTGGACATCACCTCCCACAACGAGGACTACACCATCGTGGAACAG
TACGAACGCGCCGAGGGCCGCCACTCCACCGGCGGCATGGACGAGCTGTACAAGCATGGCATGGATGAGC
TCTACAAAGGTGGAGGTCGGACCGAAGAGTACAAGCTTATCCTGAACGGTAAAACCCTGAAAGGTGAAAC
CACCACCGAAGCTGTTGACGCTGCTACCGCGGAAAAAGTTTTCAAACAGTACGCTAACGACAACGGTGTT
GACGGTGAATGGACCTACGACGACGCTACCAAAACCTTCACGGTAACCGAAGCTAGTGGAGGAAGCGGAG
GAGGAGTGAGCAAGGGCGAGGAGGATAACATGGCCATCATCAAGGAGTTCATGCGCTTCAAGGTGCACAT
GGAGGGCTCCGTGAACGGCCACGAGTTCGAGATCGAGGGCGAGGGCGAGGGCCGCCCCTACGAGGGCACC
CAGACCGCCAAGCTGAAGGTGACCAAGGGTGGCCCCCTGCCCTTCGCCTGGGACATCCTGTCCCCTCAGT
TCATGTACGGCTCCAAGGCCTACGTGAAGCACCCCGCCGACATCCCCGACTACTTGAAGCTGTCCTTCCC
CGAGGGCTTCAAGTGGGAGCGCGTGATGAACTTCGAGGACGGCGGCGTGGTGACCGTGACCCAGGACTCC
TCCCTGCAGGACGGCGAGTTCATCTACAAGGTGAAGCTGCGCGGCACCAACTTCCCCTCCGACGGCCCCG
TAATGCAGAAGAAGACCATGGGCTGGGAGGCCTCCTCCGAGCGGATGTACCCCGAGGACGGCGCCCTGAA
GGGCGAGATCAAGCAGAGGCTGAAGCTGAAGGACGGCGGCCACTACGACGCTGAGGTCAAGACCACCTAC
AAGGCCAAGAAGCCCGTGCAGCTGCCCGGCGCCTACAACGTCAACATCAAGTTGGACATCACCTCCCACA
ACGAGGACTACACCATCGTGGAACAGTACGAACGCGCCGAGGGCCGCCACTCCACCGGCGGCATGGACGA
GCTGTACAAGCATGGCATGGATGAGCTCTACAAAGGTGGAGGTCGGACCGAAGAGTACAAGCTTATCCTG
AACGGTAAAACCCTGAAAGGTGAAACCACCACCGAAGCTGTTGACGCTGCTACCGCGGAAAAAGTTTTCA
AACAGTACGCTAACGACAACGGTGTTGACGGTGAATGGACCTACGACGACGCTACCAAAACCTTCACGGT
AACCGAAGCTAGTGGTGGTGGTGGTAGCGGTGGTGGTAGCAGCTTACCGGTCGCCGAATTCGGTGTGAGC
AAGGGCGAGGAGGATAACATGGCCATCATCAAGGAGTTCATGCGCTTCAAGGTGCACATGGAGGGCTCCG
TGAACGGCCACGAGTTCGAGATCGAGGGCGAGGGCGAGGGCCGCCCCTACGAGGGCACCCAGACCGCCAA
GCTGAAGGTGACCAAGGGTGGCCCCCTGCCCTTCGCCTGGGACATCCTGTCCCCTCAGTTCATGTACGGC
TCCAAGGCCTACGTGAAGCACCCCGCCGACATCCCCGACTACTTGAAGCTGTCCTTCCCCGAGGGCTTCA
AGTGGGAGCGCGTGATGAACTTCGAGGACGGCGGCGTGGTGACCGTGACCCAGGACTCCTCCCTGCAGGA
CGGCGAGTTCATCTACAAGGTGAAGCTGCGCGGCACCAACTTCCCCTCCGACGGCCCCGTAATGCAGAAG
AAGACCATGGGCTGGGAGGCCTCCTCCGAGCGGATGTACCCCGAGGACGGCGCCCTGAAGGGCGAGATCA
AGCAGAGGCTGAAGCTGAAGGACGGCGGCCACTACGACGCTGAGGTCAAGACCACCTACAAGGCCAAGAA
GCCCGTGCAGCTGCCCGGCGCCTACAACGTCAACATCAAGTTGGACATCACCTCCCACAACGAGGACTAC
ACCATCGTGGAACAGTACGAACGCGCCGAGGGCCGCCACTCCACCGGCGGCATGGACGAGCTGTACAAGC
ATATGTAAGCGGCCCTTTAAGACCAATGACTTACAAGGCAGCTGTAGATCTTAGCCACTTTTTAAAAGAA
AAGGGGGGACTGGAAGGGCTAATTCACTCCCAACGAAGACAAGATCTGCTTTTTGCTTGTACTGGGTCTC
TCTGGTTAGACCAGATCTGAGCCTGGGAGCTCTCTGGCTAACTAGGGAACCCACTGCTTAAGCCTCAATA
AAGCTTGCCTTGAGTGCTTCAAGTAGTGTGTGCCCGTCTGTTGTGTGACTCTGGTAACTAGAGATCCCTC
AGACCCTTTTAGTCAGTGTGGAAAATCTCTAGCAGCATCTAGAATTAATTCCGTGTATTCTATAG
Features (pLannotate 1.2.2; 37 found; start..end, strand, type, name):
    240..519     +  CDS            TcR (fragment): tetracycline efflux protein; tet; confers resistance to tetracycline
    520..568     -  misc_feature   bom (fragment): basis of mobility region from pBR322
    670..705     -  CDS            rop (fragment): Rop protein, which maintains plasmids at low copy number; rop
    800..904     +  promoter       AmpR promoter: bla
    905..1765    +  CDS            AmpR: β-lactamase; bla; confers resistance to ampicillin, carbenicillin, and related antibiotics
   1936..2524    +  rep_origin     ori: high-copy-number ColE1/pMB1/pBR322/pUC origin of replication
   2707..2763    +  CDS            lacI (fragment): lac repressor; lacI; The lac repressor binds to the lac operator to inhibit transcription in E. coli. This inhibition can be relieved by adding lactose or isopropyl-β-D-thiogalactopyranoside (IPTG).
   2770..3099    +  promoter       SV40 promoter: SV40 enhancer and early promoter
   3299..3418    +  CDS            gpt (fragment): XGPT_ECOLI - Also known as gpp, gxu. Experimental evidence at protein level: Swiss-Prot protein existence level 1. Purine salvage pathway enzyme that catalyzes the transfer of the ribosyl-5-phosphate group from 5-phospho-alpha-D-ribose 1- diphosphate (PRPP) to the N9 position of the 6-oxopurines guanine and xanthine to form the corresponding ribonucleotides GMP (guanosine 5'- monophosphate) and XMP (xanthosine 5'-monophosphate), with the release of PPi. To a lesser extent, also acts on hypoxanthine (PubMed:9100006, PubMed:3886014). Does not ribophosphorylate adenine (PubMed:3886014). From Esch
   3418..3753    +  CDS            gpt (fragment): XGPT_ECOLI - Also known as gpp, gxu. Experimental evidence at protein level: Swiss-Prot protein existence level 1. Purine salvage pathway enzyme that catalyzes the transfer of the ribosyl-5-phosphate group from 5-phospho-alpha-D-ribose 1- diphosphate (PRPP) to the N9 position of the 6-oxopurines guanine and xanthine to form the corresponding ribonucleotides GMP (guanosine 5'- monophosphate) and XMP (xanthosine 5'-monophosphate), with the release of PPi. To a lesser extent, also acts on hypoxanthine (PubMed:9100006, PubMed:3886014). Does not ribophosphorylate adenine (PubMed:3886014). From Esch
   3848..4153    +  CDS            frsA (fragment): FRSA_ECOLI - Also known as yafA. Experimental evidence at protein level: Swiss-Prot protein existence level 1. Catalyzes the hydrolysis of esters (PubMed:15808744). Displays esterase activity toward pNP-butyrate (PubMed:15808744). May stimulate mixed-acid fermentation by acting as a fermentation/respiration switch that down-regulates respiration and up- regulates fermentation rates (PubMed:15169777). From Escherichia coli (strain K12).
   4157..4231    +  CDS            small t antigen (fragment): SV40 (simian virus 40) small t antigen
   4233..4298    +  intron         small t intron: SV40 (simian virus 40) small t antigen intron
   4428..4448    +  CDS            SV40 NLS: nuclear localization signal of SV40 (simian virus 40) large T antigen
   4767..4850    +  CDS            large T antigen (fragment): large T antigen from SV40 (simian virus 40)
   4873..5007    +  polyA_signal   SV40 poly(A) signal: SV40 polyadenylation signal
   5174..5503    +  CDS            nef (fragment): NEF_HV1BR - Experimental evidence at protein level: Swiss-Prot protein existence level 1. Extracellular Nef protein targets CD4(+) T-lymphocytes for apoptosis by interacting with CXCR4 surface receptors (PubMed:14990729). From Human immunodeficiency virus type 1 group M subtype B (isolate BRU/LAI) (HIV-1).
   5551..5808    +  LTR            5' LTR (truncated): truncated 5' long terminal repeat (LTR) from HIV-1
   5855..5980    +  misc_feature   HIV-1 Ψ: packaging signal of human immunodeficiency virus type 1
   5964..6302    +  CDS            HIV-1 gag (fragment): gag protein from human immunodeficiency virus 1; gag
   6477..6710    +  misc_feature   RRE: The Rev response element (RRE) of HIV-1 allows for Rev-dependent mRNA export from the nucleus to the cytoplasm.
   7087..7187    +  CDS            Rev (fragment): human immunodeficiency virus 1 (HIV-1) Rev protein; rev; enhances nuclear export of unspliced and incompletely spliced viral mRNAs
   7224..7341    +  misc_feature   cPPT/CTS: central polypurine tract and central termination sequence of HIV-1
   7378..7410    -  misc_feature   MCS (fragment): pBluescript multiple cloning site
   7494..7901    +  promoter       SFFV promoter: spleen focus-forming virus long terminal repeat (LTR) promoter
   7951..8331    +  CDS            COAT_BPPP7: Experimental evidence at protein level: Swiss-Prot protein existence level 1. Forms the phage shell; binds to the phage RNA. From Pseudomonas phage PP7 (Bacteriophage PP7).
   8362..8742    +  CDS            COAT_BPPP7: Experimental evidence at protein level: Swiss-Prot protein existence level 1. Forms the phage shell; binds to the phage RNA. From Pseudomonas phage PP7 (Bacteriophage PP7).
   8800..9504    +  CDS            mCherry: mCherry is a basic (constitutively fluorescent) red fluorescent protein published in 2004, derived from Discosoma sp.. It is reported to be a very rapidly-maturing monomer with low acid sensitivity.
   9505..9528    +  CDS            superfolder GFP (fragment): GFP variant that folds robustly even when fused to poorly folded proteins (Pédelacq et al., 2006)
   9550..9711    +  CDS            GB1: B1 domain of Streptococcal protein G effective as a solubilizing fusion partner (Cheng and Patel, 2004)
   9736..10440   +  CDS            mCherry: mCherry is a basic (constitutively fluorescent) red fluorescent protein published in 2004, derived from Discosoma sp.. It is reported to be a very rapidly-maturing monomer with low acid sensitivity.
  10441..10464   +  CDS            superfolder GFP (fragment): GFP variant that folds robustly even when fused to poorly folded proteins (Pédelacq et al., 2006)
  10486..10647   +  CDS            GB1: B1 domain of Streptococcal protein G effective as a solubilizing fusion partner (Cheng and Patel, 2004)
  10705..11409   +  CDS            mCherry: mCherry is a basic (constitutively fluorescent) red fluorescent protein published in 2004, derived from Discosoma sp.. It is reported to be a very rapidly-maturing monomer with low acid sensitivity.
  11424..11489   +  CDS            nef (fragment): NEF_HV1Z2 - Experimental evidence at protein level: Swiss-Prot protein existence level 1. Extracellular Nef protein targets CD4(+) T-lymphocytes for apoptosis by interacting with CXCR4 surface receptors. From Human immunodeficiency virus type 1 group M subtype D (isolate Z2/CDC-Z34) (HIV-1).
  11491..11724   +  LTR            3' LTR (ΔU3): self-inactivating 3' long terminal repeat (LTR) from HIV-1
  11749..12      -  promoter       SP6 promoter (across the origin): promoter for bacteriophage SP6 RNA polymerase
