[The description below was written by a language model from this plasmid's Addgene catalogue record and pLannotate feature annotations shown in this document.]
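Description:
pHR-tdPP7-3xmCherry is a lentiviral transfer plasmid for mammalian expression, built on the pHR backbone. It is propagated in E. coli as a high-copy plasmid through a ColE1/pUC-type origin and is selected with ampicillin via the β-lactamase gene. The annotated 11,755-nt sequence is labelled a partial NGS result. It also carries backbone remnants typical of older HIV-1 vectors: fragments of tetracycline resistance, bom and rop from pBR322, and an SV40 promoter–gpt cassette followed by the SV40 small t intron and polyadenylation signal. These appear to be legacy elements rather than part of the payload.

The viral portion runs from a truncated HIV-1 5' LTR through the Ψ packaging signal, a gag fragment, the Rev response element and the cPPT/CTS, and ends in a ΔU3 self-inactivating 3' LTR. Together these elements allow the RNA genome to be packaged, exported in a Rev-dependent manner, and integrated without regenerating an active viral promoter. No WPRE is annotated. Between these elements, an SFFV LTR promoter drives a single fusion protein. It consists of two tandem copies of the bacteriophage PP7 coat protein (the "td" tandem dimer), followed by three copies of mCherry. The mCherry copies are separated by GB1 solubility domains and short linkers, which the annotation tool matched to small GFP-like fragments.

The PP7 coat protein binds its cognate RNA hairpin, so this bright red fusion labels transcripts engineered to carry PP7 binding sites. The associated publication concerns imaging the translation of single mRNA molecules in living cells, which is consistent with use as an mRNA-tracking reporter delivered by stable lentiviral transduction.
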