Addgene plasmid #74926: pHR-tdPP7-3xmCherry
Purpose: Expresses tdPP7-3xmCherry
Depositing lab: Marvin Tanenbaum. Depositing organization: Hubrecht Institute. Publication: Dynamics of Translation of Single mRNA Molecules In Vivo. Yan X, Hoek TA, Vale RD, Tanenbaum ME. Cell. 2016 May 5;165(4):976-89. doi: 10.1016/j.cell.2016.04.034. PubMed 27153498.
Backbone
  Vector backbone: pHR
  Vector type: Mammalian Expression, Lentiviral
Growth in bacteria
  Bacterial resistance: Ampicillin, 100 μg/mL
  Growth temperature: 37°C
  Growth strain: NEB Stable
  Copy number: High Copy
Gene/Insert
  Gene/Insert name: PP7-3xmCherry
Terms and licenses: Academic/Nonprofit Terms; Industry Terms: Not Available to Industry
How to cite: pHR-tdPP7-3xmCherry was a gift from Marvin Tanenbaum (Addgene plasmid # 74926 ; http://n2t.net/addgene:74926 ; RRID:Addgene_74926)
