>Addgene plasmid #74926 | pHR-tdPP7-3xmCherry | addgene partial sequence | sequence record 145803 | pDZ276-F 5'-TGACAATCGTTGCGAATAGC-3'
TCCCCGACTACTTGAAGCTGTCCTTCCCCGAGGGCTTCAAGTGGGAGCGCGTGATGAACTTCGAGGACGG
CGGCGTGGTGACCGTGACCCAGGACTCCTCCCTGCAGGACGGCGAGTTCATCTACAAGGTGAAGCTGCGC
GGCACCAACTTCCCCTCCGACGGCCCCGTAATGCAGAAGAAGACCATGGGCTGGGAGGCCTCCTCCGAGC
GGATGTACCCCGAGGACGGCGCCCTGAAGGGCGAGATCAAGCAGAGGCTGAAGCTGAAGGACGGCGGCCA
CTACGACGCTGAGGTCAAGACCACCTACAAGGCCAAGAAGCCCGTGCAGCTGCCCGGCGCCTACAACGTC
AACATCAAGTTGGACATCACCTCCCACAACGAGGACTACACCATCGTGGAACAGTACGAACGCGCCGAGG
GCCGCCACTCCACCGGCGGCATGGACGAGCTGTACAAGCATGGCATGGATGAGCTCTACAAAGGTGGAGG
TCGGACCGAAGAGTACAAGCTTATCCTGAACGGTAAAACCCTGAAAGGTGAAACCACCACCGAAGCTGTT
GACGCTGCTACCGCGGAAAAAGTTTTCAAACAGTACGCTAACGACAACGGTGTTGACGGTGAATGGACCT
AC
