>Addgene plasmid #74926 | pHR-tdPP7-3xmCherry | addgene partial sequence | sequence record 145804 | SP6 5'-ATTTAGGTGACACTATAG-3'
AGATTTTCCACACTGACTAAAAGGGTCTGAGGGATCTCTAGTTACCAGAGTCACACAACAGACGGGCACA
CACTACTTGAAGCACTCAAGGCAAGCTTTATTGAGGCTTAAGCAGTGGGTTCCCTAGTTAGCCAGAGAGC
TCCCAGGCTCAGATCTGGTCTAACCAGAGAGACCCAGTACAAGCAAAAAGCAGATCTTGTCTTCGTTGGG
AGTGAATTAGCCCTTCCAGTCCCCCCTTTTCTTTTAAAAAGTGGCTAAGATCTACAGCTGCCTTGTAAGT
CATTGGTCTTAAAGGGCCGCTTACATATGCTTGTACAGCTCGTCCATGCCGCCGGTGGAGTGGCGGCCCT
CGGCGCGTTCGTACTGTTCCACGATGGTGTAGTCCTCGTTGTGGGAGGTGATGTCCAACTTGATGTTGAC
GTTGTAGGCGCCGGGCAGCTGCACGGGCTTCTTGGCCTTGTAGGTGGTCTTGACCTCAGCGTCGTAGTGG
CCGCCGTCCTTCAGCTTCAGCCTCTGCTTGATCTCGCCCTTCAGGGCGCCGTCCTCGGGGTACATCCGCT
CGGAGGAGGCCTCCCAGCCCATGGTCTTCTTCTGCATTACGGGGCCGTCGGAGGGGAAGTTGGTGCCGCG
CAGCTTCACCTTGTAGATGAACTCGCCGTCCTGCAGGGAGGAGTCCTGGGTCACGGTCACCACGCCGCCG
TCCTCGAAGTTCATCACGCGCTCCCACTTGAAGCCCTCGGGGAAGGACAGCTTCAAGTAGTCGGGGATGT
CGGCGGGGTGCTTCACGTAGGCCTTGGAGCCGTACATGAACTGAGGGGACAGGATGTCCCAGGCGAAGGG
CAGGGGGCCACCCTTGGTCACCTTCAGCTTGGCGGTCTGGGTGCCCTCGTAGGGCGCCTCGCTCGCTC
